Addgene plasmid #223956: plix403-V5-N-mCherry
Purpose: (Empty Backbone) Gateway cloning of genes of interest with an N-terminal V5-mCherry fusion; generation of stable cells with doxycycline inducible expression
Depositing lab: Karla Feijs & Roko Žaja. Depositing organization: Universitaetsklinikum Aachen.
Backbone
  Vector backbone: plix403
  Vector type: Lentiviral
  Selectable markers: Puromycin
  Tag / fusion protein: V5-mCherry (N terminal on backbone)
Growth in bacteria
  Bacterial resistance: Chloramphenicol and Ampicillin, 25 & 100 μg/mL
  Growth temperature: 30°C
  Growth strain: ccdB Survival
  Copy number: Low Copy
Gene/Insert
  Gene/Insert name: None
  Tag / fusion protein: V5-mCherry (N terminal on backbone)
Terms and licenses: Academic/Nonprofit Terms; Industry Terms: Not Available to Industry
How to cite: plix403-V5-N-mCherry was a gift from Karla Feijs & Roko Žaja (Addgene plasmid # 223956 ; http://n2t.net/addgene:223956 ; RRID:Addgene_223956)
