[The description below was written by a language model from this plasmid's Addgene catalogue record and pLannotate feature annotations shown in this document.]
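Description:
plix403-V5-N-mCherry is an empty lentiviral Gateway destination vector built on the plix403 backbone, designed for making stable mammalian cell lines that express a gene of interest as an N-terminal V5-mCherry fusion under doxycycline control. The viral portion has a third-generation, self-inactivating layout: an RSV promoter drives a truncated HIV-1 5' LTR, followed by the Ψ packaging signal, a gag fragment, the RRE for Rev-dependent export and the cPPT/CTS, and it ends with a WPRE and a ΔU3 3' LTR. In bacteria the plasmid carries a ColE1/pUC-type origin and AmpR, with a second chloramphenicol marker inside the Gateway cassette. Because the cassette encodes the CcdB toxin, the empty vector is maintained in a ccdB-tolerant strain. The catalogue lists it as low copy.

The inducible unit consists of a tight TRE promoter (seven tet operators plus a minimal CMV promoter) followed by the mCherry coding sequence, which runs directly into the attR1–CmR–ccdB–attR2 cassette across the junction of the circular map. An LR recombination with an entry clone replaces the cassette with the chosen ORF, placing it downstream of the fluorescent tag. ccdB counter-selects against unrecombined plasmid. The V5 epitope is stated in the catalogue entry but was not annotated separately in the feature table. Downstream, a human PGK promoter constitutively drives puromycin N-acetyltransferase followed by an rtTA3-type reverse tetracycline transactivator, so a single virus delivers the selection marker, the transactivator and the responsive promoter. The element linking the two coding sequences is not annotated. Transduced cells are selected with puromycin, and adding doxycycline switches on the red-fluorescent, V5-tagged fusion protein for localisation, detection or pull-down studies.
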