Features (pLannotate 1.2.2; 34 found; start..end, strand, type, name):
      6..130     +  protein_bind   attR1: mutant version of attR; recombination site for the Gateway® LR reaction LR Clonase™
    155..185     +  promoter       lac UV5 promoter: E. coli lac promoter with an "up" mutation
    209..238     +  promoter       cat promoter (fragment): promoter of the E. coli cat gene encoding chloramphenicol acetyltransferase
    239..898     +  CDS            CmR: chloramphenicol acetyltransferase; cat; confers resistance to chloramphenicol
   1077..1235    +  CDS            ccdA (fragment): CCDA_ECO57 - Also known as H, letA. Experimental evidence at protein level: Swiss-Prot protein existence level 1. Antitoxin component of a type II toxin-antitoxin (TA) system which inhibits the post-segregational killing (PSK) of plasmid-free cells, also referred to as a plasmid addiction system. Binds to and blocks the activity of CcdB; will also remove bound CcdB protein from the CcdB-GyrA complex by forming a CcdA-CcdB complex, a process termed rejuvenation. Functions as a transcriptional corepressor for the ccdAB operon, repression also requires CcdB (By similarity). From Escherichia coli
   1240..1542    +  CDS            ccdB: CCDB_ECOLI - Also known as G, letB, letD. Experimental evidence at protein level: Swiss-Prot protein existence level 1. Toxic component of a type II toxin-antitoxin (TA) system, functioning in plasmid maintainence. Responsible for the post- segregational killing (PSK) of plasmid-free cells, also referred to as a plasmid addiction system. Half-life of over 2 hours. Cell killing by CcdB is accompanied by filamentation, defects in chromosome and plasmid segregation, defects in cell division, formation of anucleate cells, decreased DNA synthesis and plasmid loss. Interferes with the activity of DN
   1586..1710    -  protein_bind   attR2: mutant version of attR; recombination site for the Gateway® LR reaction LR Clonase™
   1769..1787    +  CDS            9xHis (fragment): 9xHis affinity tag
   1797..2307    +  promoter       hPGK promoter: human phosphoglycerate kinase 1 promoter
   2317..2913    +  CDS            PuroR (fragment): puromycin N-acetyltransferase; pac from Streptomyces; confers resistance to puromycin
   2968..3665    +  CDS            rtTA3 (fragment): reverse tetracycline transactivator 3 activates expression from Tet-responsive promoters in the presence of doxycycline
   3595..3705    +  CDS            VP48: 3 tandem repeats of the minimal activation domain of herpes simplex virus VP16 (Cheng et al., 2013)
   3741..4289    +  misc_feature   WPRE (fragment): woodchuck hepatitis virus posttranscriptional regulatory element
   4315..4386    +  CDS            nef (fragment): NEF_HV1Z2 - Experimental evidence at protein level: Swiss-Prot protein existence level 1. Extracellular Nef protein targets CD4(+) T-lymphocytes for apoptosis by interacting with CXCR4 surface receptors. From Human immunodeficiency virus type 1 group M subtype D (isolate Z2/CDC-Z34) (HIV-1).
   4388..4621    +  LTR            3' LTR (ΔU3): self-inactivating 3' long terminal repeat (LTR) from HIV-1
   4693..4814    +  polyA_signal   SV40 poly(A) signal: SV40 polyadenylation signal
   4854..4989    +  rep_origin     SV40 ori: SV40 origin of replication
   4997..5060    +  promoter       AmpR promoter: bla
   5061..5921    +  CDS            AmpR: β-lactamase; bla; confers resistance to ampicillin, carbenicillin, and related antibiotics
   6092..6680    +  rep_origin     ori: high-copy-number ColE1/pMB1/pBR322/pUC origin of replication
   6863..6955    +  CDS            lacI (fragment): lac repressor; lacI; The lac repressor binds to the lac operator to inhibit transcription in E. coli. This inhibition can be relieved by adding lactose or isopropyl-β-D-thiogalactopyranoside (IPTG).
   6968..6989    +  protein_bind   CAP binding site: CAP binding activates transcription in the presence of cAMP. E. coli catabolite activator protein
   7004..7034    +  promoter       lac promoter: promoter for the E. coli lac operon
   7042..7058    +  protein_bind   lac operator: The lac repressor binds to the lac operator to inhibit transcription in E. coli. This inhibition can be relieved by adding lactose or isopropyl-β-D-thiogalactopyranoside (IPTG). lac repressor encoded by lacI
   7103..7121    +  promoter       T3 promoter: promoter for bacteriophage T3 RNA polymerase
   7149..7375    +  promoter       RSV promoter: Rous sarcoma virus enhancer/promoter
   7376..7556    +  LTR            5' LTR (truncated): truncated 5' long terminal repeat (LTR) from HIV-1
   7603..7728    +  misc_feature   HIV-1 Ψ: packaging signal of human immunodeficiency virus type 1
   7712..8075    +  CDS            HIV-1 gag (fragment): gag protein from human immunodeficiency virus 1; gag
   8221..8454    +  misc_feature   RRE: The Rev response element (RRE) of HIV-1 allows for Rev-dependent mRNA export from the nucleus to the cytoplasm.
   8831..8855    +  CDS            Rev (fragment): human immunodeficiency virus 1 (HIV-1) Rev protein; rev; enhances nuclear export of unspliced and incompletely spliced viral mRNAs
   8896..9013    +  misc_feature   cPPT/CTS: central polypurine tract and central termination sequence of HIV-1
   9067..9381    +  promoter       tight TRE promoter: Tet-responsive promoter PTight, consisting of seven tet operator sequences followed by the minimal CMV promoter
   9399..10106   +  CDS            mCherry: mCherry is a basic (constitutively fluorescent) red fluorescent protein published in 2004, derived from Discosoma sp.. It is reported to be a very rapidly-maturing monomer with low acid sensitivity.
>Addgene plasmid #223956 | plix403-V5-N-mCherry | addgene full sequence | sequence record 450836 | Addgene NGS Result
CATCAACAAGTTTGTACAAAAAAGCTGAACGAGAAACGTAAAATGATATAAATATCAATATATTAAATTA
GATTTTGCATAAAAAACAGACTACATAATACTGTAAAACACAACATATCCAGTCACTATGGCGGCCGCAT
TAGGCACCCCAGGCTTTACACTTTATGCTTCCGGCTCGTATAATGTGTGGATTTTGAGTTAGGATCCGTC
GAGATTTTCAGGAGCTAAGGAAGCTAAAATGGAGAAAAAAATCACTGGATATACCACCGTTGATATATCC
CAATGGCATCGTAAAGAACATTTTGAGGCATTTCAGTCAGTTGCTCAATGTACCTATAACCAGACCGTTC
AGCTGGATATTACGGCCTTTTTAAAGACCGTAAAGAAAAATAAGCACAAGTTTTATCCGGCCTTTATTCA
CATTCTTGCCCGCCTGATGAATGCTCATCCGGAATTCCGTATGGCAATGAAAGACGGTGAGCTGGTGATA
TGGGATAGTGTTCACCCTTGTTACACCGTTTTCCATGAGCAAACTGAAACGTTTTCATCGCTCTGGAGTG
AATACCACGACGATTTCCGGCAGTTTCTACACATATATTCGCAAGATGTGGCGTGTTACGGTGAAAACCT
GGCCTATTTCCCTAAAGGGTTTATTGAGAATATGTTTTTCGTCTCAGCCAATCCCTGGGTGAGTTTCACC
AGTTTTGATTTAAACGTGGCCAATATGGACAACTTCTTCGCCCCCGTTTTCACCATGGGCAAATATTATA
CGCAAGGCGACAAGGTGCTGATGCCGCTGGCGATTCAGGTTCATCATGCCGTTTGTGATGGCTTCCATGT
CGGCAGAATGCTTAATGAATTACAACAGTACTGCGATGAGTGGCAGGGCGGGGCGTAAAGATCTGGATCC
GGCTTACTAAAAGCCAGATAACAGTATGCGTATTTGCGCGCTGATTTTTGCGGTATAAGAATATATACTG
ATATGTATACCCGAAGTATGTCAAAAAGAGGTATGCTATGAAGCAGCGTATTACAGTGACAGTTGACAGC
GACAGCTATCAGTTGCTCAAGGCATATATGATGTCAATATCTCCGGTCTGGTAAGCACAACCATGCAGAA
TGAAGCCCGTCGTCTGCGTGCCGAACGCTGGAAAGCGGAAAATCAGGAAGGGATGGCTGAGGTCGCCCGG
TTTATTGAAATGAACGGCTCTTTTGCTGACGAGAACAGGGGCTGGTGAAATGCAGTTTAAGGTTTACACC
TATAAAAGAGAGAGCCGTTATCGTCTGTTTGTGGATGTACAGAGTGATATTATTGACACGCCCGGGCGAC
GGATGGTGATCCCCCTGGCCAGTGCACGTCTGCTGTCAGATAAAGTCTCCCGTGAACTTTACCCGGTGGT
GCATATCGGGGATGAAAGCTGGCGCATGATGACCACCGATATGGCCAGTGTGCCGGTCTCCGTTATCGGG
GAAGAAGTGGCTGATCTCAGCCACCGCGAAAATGACATCAAAAACGCCATTAACCTGATGTTCTGGGGAA
TATAAATGTCAGGCTCCCTTATACACAGCCAGTCTGCAGGTCGACCATAGTGACTGGATATGTTGTGTTT
TACAGTATTATGTAGTCTGTTTTTTATGCAAAATCTAATTTAATATATTGATATTTATATCATTTTACGT
TTCTCGTTCAGCTTTCTTGTACAAAGTGGTTGCAGGAAAGCCAATCCCAAACCCACTCCTAGGTCTCGAC
AGTACAGCATAGACCGGTCCACCACCACCACCACCACTAAGGATCCGGGGTTGGGGTTGCGCCTTTTCCA
AGGCAGCCCTGGGTTTGCGCAGGGACGCGGCTGCTCTGGGCGTGGTTCCGGGAAACGCAGCGGCGCCGAC
CCTGGGTCTCGCACATTCTTCACGTCCGTTCGCAGCGTCACCCGGATCTTCGCCGCTACCCTTGTGGGCC
CCCCGGCGACGCTTCCTGCTCCGCCCCTAAGTCGGGAAGGTTCCTTGCGGTTCGCGGCGTGCCGGACGTG
ACAAACGGAAGCCGCACGTCTCACTAGTACCCTCGCAGACGGACAGCGCCAGGGAGCAATGGCAGCGCGC
CGACCGCGATGGGCTGTGGCCAATAGCGGCTGCTCAGCAGGGCGCGCCGAGAGCAGCGGCCGGGAAGGGG
CGGTGCGGGAGGCGGGGTGTGGGGCGGTAGTGTGGGCCCTGTTCCTGCCCGCGCGGTGTTCCGCATTCTG
CAAGCCTCCGGAGCGCACGTCGGCAGTCGGCTCCCTCGTTGACCGAATCACCGACCTCTCTCCCCAGCAA
TTCACCATGACCGAGTACAAGCCCACGGTGCGCCTCGCCACCCGCGACGACGTCCCCAGGGCCGTACGCA
CCCTCGCCGCCGCGTTCGCCGACTACCCCGCCACGCGCCACACCGTCGATCCGGACCGCCACATCGAGCG
GGTCACCGAGCTGCAAGAACTCTTCCTCACGCGCGTCGGGCTCGACATCGGCAAGGTGTGGGTCGCGGAC
GACGGCGCCGCGGTGGCGGTCTGGACCACGCCGGAGAGCGTCGAAGCGGGGGCGGTGTTCGCCGAGATCG
GCCCGCGCATGGCCGAGTTGAGCGGTTCCCGGCTGGCCGCGCAGCAACAGATGGAAGGCCTCCTGGCGCC
GCACCGGCCCAAGGAGCCCGCGTGGTTCCTGGCCACCGTCGGCGTCTCGCCCGACCACCAGGGCAAGGGT
CTGGGCAGCGCCGTCGTGCTCCCCGGAGTGGAGGCGGCCGAGCGCGCCGGGGTGCCCGCCTTCCTGGAGA
CCTCCGCGCCCCGCAACCTCCCCTTCTACGAGCGGCTCGGCTTCACCGTCACCGCCGACGTCGAGGTGCC
CGAAGGACCGCGCACCTGGTGCATGACCCGCAAGCCCGGTGCCGAAGGTAGAGGTTCTCTCCTCACTTGT
GGTGATGTTGAAGAAAACCCTGGTCCAATGTCTAGACTGGACAAGAGCAAAGTCATAAACGGAGCTCTGG
AATTACTCAATGGTGTCGGTATCGAAGGCCTGACGACAAGGAAACTCGCTCAAAAGCTGGGAGTTGAGCA
GCCTACCCTGTACTGGCACGTGAAGAACAAGCGGGCCCTGCTCGATGCCCTGCCAATCGAGATGCTGGAC
AGGCATCATACCCACTTCTGCCCCCTGGAAGGCGAGTCATGGCAAGACTTTCTGCGGAACAACGCCAAGT
CATACCGCTGTGCTCTCCTCTCACATCGCGACGGGGCTAAAGTGCATCTCGGCACCCGCCCAACAGAGAA
ACAGTACGAAACCCTGGAAAATCAGCTCGCGTTCCTGTGTCAGCAAGGCTTCTCCCTGGAGAACGCACTG
TACGCTCTGTCCGCCGTGGGCCACTTTACACTGGGCTGCGTATTGGAGGAACAGGAGCATCAAGTAGCAA
AAGAGGAAAGAGAGACACCTACCACCGATTCTATGCCCCCACTTCTGAGACAAGCAATTGAGCTGTTCGA
CCGGCAGGGAGCCGAACCTGCCTTCCTTTTCGGCCTGGAACTAATCATATGTGGCCTGGAGAAACAGCTA
AAGTGCGAAAGCGGCGGGCCGACCGACGCCCTTGACGATTTTGACTTAGACATGCTCCCAGCCGATGCCC
TTGACGACTTTGACCTTGATATGCTGCCTGCTGACGCTCTTGACGATTTTGACCTTGACATGCTCCCCGG
GTAACTAAGTAAGGATCGATCCAAGATATCGTATTCTTAACTATGTTGCTCCTTTTACGCTATGTGGATA
CGCTGCTTTAATGCCTTTGTATCATGCTATTGCTTCCCGTATGGCTTTCATTTTCTCCTCCTTGTATAAA
TCCTGGTTGCTGTCTCTTTATGAGGAGTTGTGGCCCGTTGTCAGGCAACGTGGCGTGGTGTGCACTGTGT
TTGCTGACGCAACCCCCACTGGTTGGGGCATTGCCACCACCTGTCAGCTCCTTTCCGGGACTTTCGCTTT
CCCCCTCCCTATTGCCACGGCGGAACTCATCGCCGCCTGCCTTGCCCGCTGCTGGACAGGGGCTCGGCTG
TTGGGCACTGACAATTCCGTGGTGTTGTCGGGGAAGCTGACGTCCTTTCCATGGCTGCTCGCCTGTGTTG
CCACCTGGATTCTGCGCGGGACGTCCTTCTGCTACGTCCCTTCGGCCCTCAATCCAGCGGACCTTCCTTC
CCGCGGCCTGCTGCCGGCTCTGCGGCCTCTTCCGCGTCTTCGCCTTCGCCCTCAGACGAGTCGGATCTCC
CTTTGGGCCGCCTCCCCGCCTGTTTCGCCTCGGCGTCCGGACTAGAGGTACCTTTAAGACCAATGACTTA
CAAGGCAGCTGTAGATCTTAGCCACTTTTTAAAAGAAAAGGGGGGACTGGAAGGGCTAATTCACTCCCAA
CGAAGACAAGATCTGCTTTTTGCTTGTACTGGGTCTCTCTGGTTAGACCAGATCTGAGCCTGGGAGCTCT
CTGGCTAACTAGGGAACCCACTGCTTAAGCCTCAATAAAGCTTGCCTTGAGTGCTTCAAGTAGTGTGTGC
CCGTCTGTTGTGTGACTCTGGTAACTAGAGATCCCTCAGACCCTTTTAGTCAGTGTGGAAAATCTCTAGC
AGTAGTAGTTCATGTCATCTTATTATTCAGTATTTATAACTTGCAAAGAAATGAATATCAGAGAGTGAGA
GGAACTTGTTTATTGCAGCTTATAATGGTTACAAATAAAGCAATAGCATCACAAATTTCACAAATAAAGC
ATTTTTTTCACTGCATTCTAGTTGTGGTTTGTCCAAACTCATCAATGTATCTTATCATGTCTGGCTCTAG
CTATCCCGCCCCTAACTCCGCCCATCCCGCCCCTAACTCCGCCCAGTTCCGCCCATTCTCCGCCCCATGG
CTGACTAATTTTTTTTATTTATGCAGAGGCCGAGGCCGCCTCGGCCTCTGAGCTATTCCAGAAGTAGTGA
GGAGGCTTTTTTGGAGGCCTTTCAAATATGTATCCGCTCATGAGACAATAACCCTGATAAATGCTTCAAT
AATATTGAAAAAGGAAGAGTATGAGTATTCAACATTTCCGTGTCGCCCTTATTCCCTTTTTTGCGGCATT
TTGCCTTCCTGTTTTTGCTCACCCAGAAACGCTGGTGAAAGTAAAAGATGCTGAAGATCAGTTGGGTGCA
CGAGTGGGTTACATCGAACTGGATCTCAACAGCGGTAAGATCCTTGAGAGTTTTCGCCCCGAAGAACGTT
TTCCAATGATGAGCACTTTTAAAGTTCTGCTATGTGGCGCGGTATTATCCCGTATTGACGCCGGGCAAGA
GCAACTCGGTCGCCGCATACACTATTCTCAGAATGACTTGGTTGAGTACTCACCAGTCACAGAAAAGCAT
CTTACGGATGGCATGACAGTAAGAGAATTATGCAGTGCTGCCATAACCATGAGTGATAACACTGCGGCCA
ACTTACTTCTGACAACGATCGGAGGACCGAAGGAGCTAACCGCTTTTTTGCACAACATGGGGGATCATGT
AACTCGCCTTGATCGTTGGGAACCGGAGCTGAATGAAGCCATACCAAACGACGAGCGTGACACCACGATG
CCTGTAGCAATGGCAACAACGTTGCGCAAACTATTAACTGGCGAACTACTTACTCTAGCTTCCCGGCAAC
AATTAATAGACTGGATGGAGGCGGATAAAGTTGCAGGACCACTTCTGCGCTCGGCCCTTCCGGCTGGCTG
GTTTATTGCTGATAAATCTGGAGCCGGTGAGCGTGGGTCTCGCGGTATCATTGCAGCACTGGGGCCAGAT
GGTAAGCCCTCCCGTATCGTAGTTATCTACACGACGGGGAGTCAGGCAACTATGGATGAACGAAATAGAC
AGATCGCTGAGATAGGTGCCTCACTGATTAAGCATTGGTAACTGTCAGACCAAGTTTACTCATATATACT
TTAGATTGATTTAAAACTTCATTTTTAATTTAAAAGGATCTAGGTGAAGATCCTTTTTGATAATCTCATG
ACCAAAATCCCTTAACGTGAGTTTTCGTTCCACTGAGCGTCAGACCCCGTAGAAAAGATCAAAGGATCTT
CTTGAGATCCTTTTTTTCTGCGCGTAATCTGCTGCTTGCAAACAAAAAAACCACCGCTACCAGCGGTGGT
TTGTTTGCCGGATCAAGAGCTACCAACTCTTTTTCCGAAGGTAACTGGCTTCAGCAGAGCGCAGATACCA
AATACTGTTCTTCTAGTGTAGCCGTAGTTAGGCCACCACTTCAAGAACTCTGTAGCACCGCCTACATACC
TCGCTCTGCTAATCCTGTTACCAGTGGCTGCTGCCAGTGGCGATAAGTCGTGTCTTACCGGGTTGGACTC
AAGACGATAGTTACCGGATAAGGCGCAGCGGTCGGGCTGAACGGGGGGTTCGTGCACACAGCCCAGCTTG
GAGCGAACGACCTACACCGAACTGAGATACCTACAGCGTGAGCTATGAGAAAGCGCCACGCTTCCCGAAG
GGAGAAAGGCGGACAGGTATCCGGTAAGCGGCAGGGTCGGAACAGGAGAGCGCACGAGGGAGCTTCCAGG
GGGAAACGCCTGGTATCTTTATAGTCCTGTCGGGTTTCGCCACCTCTGACTTGAGCGTCGATTTTTGTGA
TGCTCGTCAGGGGGGCGGAGCCTATGGAAAAACGCCAGCAACGCGGCCTTTTTACGGTTCCTGGCCTTTT
GCTGGCCTTTTGCTCACATGTTCTTTCCTGCGTTATCCCCTGATTCTGTGGATAACCGTATTACCGCCTT
TGAGTGAGCTGATACCGCTCGCCGCAGCCGAACGACCGAGCGCAGCGAGTCAGTGAGCGAGGAAGCGGAA
GAGCGCCCAATACGCAAACCGCCTCTCCCCGCGCGTTGGCCGATTCATTAATGCAGCTGGCACGACAGGT
TTCCCGACTGGAAAGCGGGCAGTGAGCGCAACGCAATTAATGTGAGTTAGCTCACTCATTAGGCACCCCA
GGCTTTACACTTTATGCTTCCGGCTCGTATGTTGTGTGGAATTGTGAGCGGATAACAATTTCACACAGGA
AACAGCTATGACCATGATTACGCCAAGCGCGCAATTAACCCTCACTAAAGGGAACAAAAGCTGGAGCTGC
AAGCTTAATGTAGTCTTATGCAATACTCTTGTAGTCTTGCAACATGGTAACGATGAGTTAGCAACATGCC
TTACAAGGAGAGAAAAAGCACCGTGCATGCCGATTGGTGGAAGTAAGGTGGTACGATCGTGCCTTATTAG
GAAGGCAACAGACGGGTCTGACATGGATTGGACGAACCACTGAATTGCCGCATTGCAGAGATATTGTATT
TAAGTGCCTAGCTCGATACATAAACGGGTCTCTCTGGTTAGACCAGATCTGAGCCTGGGAGCTCTCTGGC
TAACTAGGGAACCCACTGCTTAAGCCTCAATAAAGCTTGCCTTGAGTGCTTCAAGTAGTGTGTGCCCGTC
TGTTGTGTGACTCTGGTAACTAGAGATCCCTCAGACCCTTTTAGTCAGTGTGGAAAATCTCTAGCAGTGG
CGCCCGAACAGGGACTTGAAAGCGAAAGGGAAACCAGAGGAGCTCTCTCGACGCAGGACTCGGCTTGCTG
AAGCGCGCACGGCAAGAGGCGAGGGGCGGCGACTGGTGAGTACGCCAAAAATTTTGACTAGCGGAGGCTA
GAAGGAGAGAGATGGGTGCGAGAGCGTCAGTATTAAGCGGGGGAGAATTAGATCGCGATGGGAAAAAATT
CGGTTAAGGCCAGGGGGAAAGAAAAAATATAAATTAAAACATATAGTATGGGCAAGCAGGGAGCTAGAAC
GATTCGCAGTTAATCCTGGCCTGTTAGAAACATCAGAAGGCTGTAGACAAATACTGGGACAGCTACAACC
ATCCCTTCAGACAGGATCAGAAGAACTTAGATCATTATATAATACAGTAGCAACCCTCTATTGTGTGCAT
CAAAGGATAGAGATAAAAGACACCAAGGAAGCTTTAGACAAGATAGAGGAAGAGCAAAACAAAAGTAAGA
CCACCGCACAGCAAGCGGCCGCTGATCTTCAGACCTGGAGGAGGAGATATGAGGGACAATTGGAGAAGTG
AATTATATAAATATAAAGTAGTAAAAATTGAACCATTAGGAGTAGCACCCACCAAGGCAAAGAGAAGAGT
GGTGCAGAGAGAAAAAAGAGCAGTGGGAATAGGAGCTTTGTTCCTTGGGTTCTTGGGAGCAGCAGGAAGC
ACTATGGGCGCAGCGTCAATGACGCTGACGGTACAGGCCAGACAATTATTGTCTGGTATAGTGCAGCAGC
AGAACAATTTGCTGAGGGCTATTGAGGCGCAACAGCATCTGTTGCAACTCACAGTCTGGGGCATCAAGCA
GCTCCAGGCAAGAATCCTGGCTGTGGAAAGATACCTAAAGGATCAACAGCTCCTGGGGATTTGGGGTTGC
TCTGGAAAACTCATTTGCACCACTGCTGTGCCTTGGAATGCTAGTTGGAGTAATAAATCTCTGGAACAGA
TTTGGAATCACACGACCTGGATGGAGTGGGACAGAGAAATTAACAATTACACAAGCTTAATACACTCCTT
AATTGAAGAATCGCAAAACCAGCAAGAAAAGAATGAACAAGAATTATTGGAATTAGATAAATGGGCAAGT
TTGTGGAATTGGTTTAACATAACAAATTGGCTGTGGTATATAAAATTATTCATAATGATAGTAGGAGGCT
TGGTAGGTTTAAGAATAGTTTTTGCTGTACTTTCTATAGTGAATAGAGTTAGGCAGGGATATTCACCATT
ATCGTTTCAGACCCACCTCCCAACCCCGAGGGGACAATTCTCGACCTCGAGACAAATGGCAGTATTCATC
CACAATTTTAAAAGAAAAGGGGGGATTGGGGGGTACAGTGCAGGGGAAAGAATAGTAGACATAATAGCAA
CAGACATACAAACTAAAGAATTACAAAAACAAATTACAAAAATTCAAAATTTTCGGGTTTATTACAGGGA
CAGCAGAGATCCACTTTGGCCGCGAATCGATATGTCGAGTTTACTCCCTATCAGTGATAGAGAACGTATG
TCGAGTTTACTCCCTATCAGTGATAGAGAACGATGTCGAGTTTACTCCCTATCAGTGATAGAGAACGTAT
GTCGAGTTTACTCCCTATCAGTGATAGAGAACGTATGTCGAGTTTACTCCCTATCAGTGATAGAGAACGT
ATGTCGAGTTTATCCCTATCAGTGATAGAGAACGTATGTCGAGTTTACTCCCTATCAGTGATAGAGAACG
TATGTCGAGGTAGGCGTGTACGGTGGGAGGCCTATATAAGCAGAGCTCGTTTAGTGAACCGTCAGATCGC
CTGGAGAATTGGGCCACCATGGTGAGCAAGGGCGAGGAGGATAACATGGCCATCATCAAGGAGTTCATGC
GCTTCAAGGTGCACATGGAGGGCTCCGTGAACGGCCACGAGTTCGAGATCGAGGGCGAGGGCGAGGGCCG
CCCCTACGAGGGCACCCAGACCGCCAAGCTGAAGGTGACCAAGGGTGGCCCCCTGCCCTTCGCCTGGGAC
ATCCTGTCCCCTCAGTTCATGTACGGCTCCAAGGCCTACGTGAAGCACCCCGCCGACATCCCCGACTACT
TGAAGCTGTCCTTCCCCGAGGGCTTCAAGTGGGAGCGCGTGATGAACTTCGAGGACGGCGGCGTGGTGAC
CGTGACCCAGGACTCCTCCCTGCAGGACGGCGAGTTCATCTACAAGGTGAAGCTGCGCGGCACCAACTTC
CCCTCCGACGGCCCCGTAATGCAGAAGAAGACCATGGGCTGGGAGGCCTCCTCCGAGCGGATGTACCCCG
AGGACGGCGCCCTGAAGGGCGAGATCAAGCAGAGGCTGAAGCTGAAGGACGGCGGCCACTACGACGCTGA
GGTCAAGACCACCTACAAGGCCAAGAAGCCCGTGCAGCTGCCCGGCGCCTACAACGTCAACATCAAGTTG
GACATCACCTCCCACAACGAGGACTACACCATCGTGGAACAGTACGAACGCGCCGAGGGCCGCCACTCCA
CCGGCGGCATGGACGAGCTGTACAAGT
